Addgene plasmid #138889: pPD140 ZF43x12-Spaced-Mid_EYFP
Purpose: EYFP reporter vector for the ZF43x12-Spaced-Mid promoter
Depositing lab: Joshua Leonard. Depositing organization: Northwestern University. Publication: The COMET toolkit for composing customizable genetic programs in mammalian cells. Donahue PS, Draut JW, Muldoon JJ, Edelstein HI, Bagheri N, Leonard JN. Nat Commun. 2020 Feb 7;11(1):779. doi: 10.1038/s41467-019-14147-5. PubMed 32034124.
Backbone
  Vector backbone: pPD032 Reporter Template v1 (Mid Spaced)
  Vector type: Mammalian Expression, Synthetic Biology
Growth in bacteria
  Bacterial resistance: Ampicillin, 100 μg/mL
  Growth temperature: 37°C
  Growth strain: DH5alpha
  Copy number: High Copy
Gene/Insert
  Gene/Insert name: ZF43x12-Spaced-Mid
  Species: Synthetic
  Promoter: ZF43x12-Spaced-Mid
  Cloning method: Restriction Enzyme; 5′ cloning site BglII (not destroyed); 3′ cloning site NheI (not destroyed)
  Sequencing primers: 5′ CGACACGGAAATGTTGAATAC; 3′ TAGAAGGCACAGTCGAGG
Terms and licenses: Academic/Nonprofit Terms; Industry Terms: Not Available to Industry
Depositor comments: Leonard Lab plasmid reference number: L1417
How to cite: pPD140 ZF43x12-Spaced-Mid_EYFP was a gift from Joshua Leonard (Addgene plasmid # 138889 ; http://n2t.net/addgene:138889 ; RRID:Addgene_138889)
