[The description below was written by a language model from this plasmid's Addgene catalogue record and pLannotate feature annotations shown in this document.]
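Description:
pPD140 ZF43x12-Spaced-Mid_EYFP is a 4.7 kb mammalian expression and synthetic biology reporter plasmid from the COMET toolkit, built on the pPD032 Reporter Template v1 (Mid Spaced) backbone. It is maintained in E. coli as a high-copy plasmid through a ColE1/pUC-type origin and selected with ampicillin via the AmpR (β-lactamase) gene and its native promoter. An f1 phage origin is also present, along with remnants of a lac promoter/operator region and a lacI fragment that appear to be backbone carry-over.

The payload is a synthetic, zinc-finger-responsive promoter driving EYFP. The insert, ZF43x12-Spaced-Mid, was cloned between BglII and NheI sites that remain intact. Its name suggests twelve binding sites for the ZF43 zinc-finger domain in a "spaced" arrangement, although the annotation software does not label these sites individually. The region upstream of the annotated minimal TATA-box promoter fragment is where such an array would lie. The minimal promoter has low basal activity on its own, so EYFP output should depend on recruitment of a cognate ZF43-based transcription factor supplied in trans. The EYFP coding sequence is followed by a bovine growth hormone polyadenylation signal.

Downstream there is an SV40 early promoter followed only by a short fragment of the ble (bleomycin-family resistance) gene and an SV40 poly(A) signal. The mammalian selection cassette therefore appears truncated, and the record lists no mammalian selectable marker. As stated in the record, the plasmid serves as the fluorescent readout for the ZF43x12-Spaced-Mid promoter, for characterising engineered transcriptional regulators and genetic programs in mammalian cells.
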