Features (pLannotate 1.2.2; 16 found; start..end, strand, type, name):
    469..485     +  promoter       minP (fragment): minimal TATA-box promoter with low basal activity
    527..1243    +  CDS            EYFP: EYFP is a basic (constitutively fluorescent) green/yellow fluorescent protein published in 1996, derived from Aequorea victoria. It is reported to be a very rapidly-maturing weak dimer with high acid sensitivity.
   1297..1521    +  polyA_signal   bGH poly(A) signal: bovine growth hormone polyadenylation signal
   1525..1546    +  promoter       SV40 promoter (fragment): SV40 enhancer and early promoter
   1567..1995    +  rep_origin     f1 ori (sequence partly withheld): f1 bacteriophage origin of replication; arrow indicates direction of (+) strand synthesis
   2000..2022    +  promoter       SV40 promoter (fragment): SV40 enhancer and early promoter
   2023..2214    +  promoter       SV40 promoter: SV40 early promoter
   2241..2339    +  CDS            ble (fragment): BLE_KLEPN - Experimental evidence at protein level: Swiss-Prot protein existence level 1. Binding protein with a strong affinity to the bleomycin family of antibiotics. Binds to CL990; an antimitotic-antibiotic compound. From Klebsiella pneumoniae.
   2334..2455    +  polyA_signal   SV40 poly(A) signal: SV40 polyadenylation signal
   2528..2544    -  protein_bind   lac operator: The lac repressor binds to the lac operator to inhibit transcription in E. coli. This inhibition can be relieved by adding lactose or isopropyl-β-D-thiogalactopyranoside (IPTG). lac repressor encoded by lacI
   2552..2582    -  promoter       lac promoter: promoter for the E. coli lac operon
   2597..2618    -  protein_bind   CAP binding site: CAP binding activates transcription in the presence of cAMP. E. coli catabolite activator protein
   2631..2723    -  CDS            lacI (fragment): lac repressor; lacI; The lac repressor binds to the lac operator to inhibit transcription in E. coli. This inhibition can be relieved by adding lactose or isopropyl-β-D-thiogalactopyranoside (IPTG).
   2906..3494    -  rep_origin     ori: high-copy-number ColE1/pMB1/pBR322/pUC origin of replication
   3665..4525    -  CDS            AmpR: β-lactamase; bla; confers resistance to ampicillin, carbenicillin, and related antibiotics
   4526..4630    -  promoter       AmpR promoter: bla
>Addgene plasmid #138889 | pPD140 ZF43x12-Spaced-Mid_EYFP | addgene full sequence | sequence record 323530 | Addgene NGS Result
GACGGATCGGGAGATCTGAATTCGGATCCAGAGTGAGGACTACCTATAGAAGTAAGAGTGAGGACAATCG
TATACAAGTAGATCCAGAGTGAGGACTACCTATAGAAGTAAGAGTGAGGACAATCGTATACAAGTAGATC
CAGAGTGAGGACTACCTATAGAAGTAAGAGTGAGGACAATCGTATACAAGTAGATCCCTCTAGAGGGAGA
TCCAGAGTGAGGACTACCTATAGAAGTAAGAGTGAGGACAATCGTATACAAGTAGATCCAGAGTGAGGAC
TACCTATAGAAGTAAGAGTGAGGACAATCGTATACAAGTAGATCCAGAGTGAGGACTACCTATAGAAGTA
AGAGTGAGGACAATCGTATACAAGTAGATCCCTCTAGAGGGAGATCCCATGAAGAATCTGCTTAGGGTTA
GGCGTTTTGCGCTGCTTCGCGATGTACGGGCCAGATATACGATCCCTCTAGAGGGTATATAATGGGGGCC
ACTAGTCTACTACCAGAGCTCATCGCTAGCGCCACCATGGTGAGCAAGGGCGAGGAGCTGTTCACCGGGG
TGGTGCCCATCCTGGTCGAGCTGGACGGCGACGTAAACGGCCACAAGTTCAGCGTGTCCGGCGAGGGCGA
GGGCGATGCCACCTACGGCAAGCTGACCCTGAAGTTCATCTGCACCACCGGCAAGCTGCCCGTGCCCTGG
CCCACCCTCGTGACCACCTTCGGCTACGGCCTGCAGTGCTTCGCCCGCTACCCCGACCACATGAAGCAGC
ACGACTTCTTCAAGTCCGCCATGCCCGAAGGCTACGTCCAGGAGCGCACCATCTTCTTCAAGGACGACGG
CAACTACAAGACCCGCGCCGAGGTGAAGTTCGAGGGCGACACCCTGGTGAACCGCATCGAGCTGAAGGGC
ATCGACTTCAAGGAGGACGGCAACATCCTGGGGCACAAGCTGGAGTACAACTACAACAGCCACAACGTCT
ATATCATGGCCGACAAGCAGAAGAACGGCATCAAGGTGAACTTCAAGATCCGCCACAACATCGAGGACGG
CAGCGTGCAGCTCGCCGACCACTACCAGCAGAACACCCCCATCGGCGACGGCCCCGTGCTGCTGCCCGAC
AACCACTACCTGAGCTACCAGTCCGCCCTGAGCAAAGACCCCAACGAGAAGCGCGATCACATGGTCCTGC
TGGAGTTCGTGACCGCCGCCGGGATCACTCTCGGCATGGACGAGCTGTACAAGTAGGCGGCCGCTCGAGT
CTAGAGGGCCCGTTTAAACCCGCTGATCAGCCTCGACTGTGCCTTCTAGTTGCCAGCCATCTGTTGTTTG
CCCCTCCCCCGTGCCTTCCTTGACCCTGGAAGGTGCCACTCCCACTGTCCTTTCCTAATAAAATGAGGAA
ATTGCATCGCATTGTCTGAGTAGGTGTCATTCTATTCTGGGGGGTGGGGTGGGGCAGGACAGCAAGGGGG
AGGATTGGGAAGACAATAGCAGGCATGCTGGGGATGCGGTGGGCTCTATGGCTTCTGAGGCGGAAAGAAC
CAGCTGGGGCTCTAGGGGGTATCCCC
[124 nt withheld, positions 1567-1690]
C
[91 nt withheld, positions 1692-1782]
A
[49 nt withheld, positions 1784-1832]
CCTTTGACGTTGGAGTCCACGTTCTTT
[37 nt withheld, positions 1860-1896]
ACCCTATCTCGGTCTATTCTTTTGATTTATAAGGGATTTTGCCGATTTCGGCCTATTGGTTAAAAAATGA
GCTGATTTAACAAAAATTTAACGCGAATTAATTCTGTGGAATGTGTGTCAGTTAGGCTCAATTAGTCAGC
AACCATAGTCCCGCCCCTAACTCCGCCCATCCCGCCCCTAACTCCGCCCAGTTCCGCCCATTCTCCGCCC
CATGGCTGACTAATTTTTTTTATTTATGCAGAGGCCGAGGCCGCCTCTGCCTCTGAGCTATTCCAGAAGT
AGTGAGGAGGCTTTTTTGGAGGCCTAGGCTTTTGCAAAAAGCTCCCGGGAGCTTGTATATCCATTTTCGG
AGGTTGGGCTTCGGAATCGTTTTCCGGGACGCCGGCTGGATGATCCTCCAGCGCGGGGATCTCATGCTGG
AGTTCTTCGCCCACCCCAACTTGTTTATTGCAGCTTATAATGGTTACAAATAAAGCAATAGCATCACAAA
TTTCACAAATAAAGCATTTTTTTCACTGCATTCTAGTTGTGGTTTGTCCAAACTCATCAATGTATCTTAT
CATGTCTGTATACCGTCGACCTCTAGCTAGAGCTTGGCGTAATCATGGTCATAGCTGTTTCCTGTGTGAA
ATTGTTATCCGCTCACAATTCCACACAACATACGAGCCGGAAGCATAAAGTGTAAAGCCTGGGGTGCCTA
ATGAGTGAGCTAACTCACATTAATTGCGTTGCGCTCACTGCCCGCTTTCCAGTCGGGAAACCTGTCGTGC
CAGCTGCATTAATGAATCGGCCAACGCGCGGGGAGAGGCGGTTTGCGTATTGGGCGCTCTTCCGCTTCCT
CGCTCACTGACTCGCTGCGCTCGGTCGTTCGGCTGCGGCGAGCGGTATCAGCTCACTCAAAGGCGGTAAT
ACGGTTATCCACAGAATCAGGGGATAACGCAGGAAAGAACATGTGAGCAAAAGGCCAGCAAAAGGCCAGG
AACCGTAAAAAGGCCGCGTTGCTGGCGTTTTTCCATAGGCTCCGCCCCCCTGACGAGCATCACAAAAATC
GACGCTCAAGTCAGAGGTGGCGAAACCCGACAGGACTATAAAGATACCAGGCGTTTCCCCCTGGAAGCTC
CCTCGTGCGCTCTCCTGTTCCGACCCTGCCGCTTACCGGATACCTGTCCGCCTTTCTCCCTTCGGGAAGC
GTGGCGCTTTCTCATAGCTCACGCTGTAGGTATCTCAGTTCGGTGTAGGTCGTTCGCTCCAAGCTGGGCT
GTGTGCACGAACCCCCCGTTCAGCCCGACCGCTGCGCCTTATCCGGTAACTATCGTCTTGAGTCCAACCC
GGTAAGACACGACTTATCGCCACTGGCAGCAGCCACTGGTAACAGGATTAGCAGAGCGAGGTATGTAGGC
GGTGCTACAGAGTTCTTGAAGTGGTGGCCTAACTACGGCTACACTAGAAGAACAGTATTTGGTATCTGCG
CTCTGCTGAAGCCAGTTACCTTCGGAAAAAGAGTTGGTAGCTCTTGATCCGGCAAACAAACCACCGCTGG
TAGCGGTGGTTTTTTTGTTTGCAAGCAGCAGATTACGCGCAGAAAAAAAGGATCTCAAGAAGATCCTTTG
ATCTTTTCTACGGGGTCTGACGCTCAGTGGAACGAAAACTCACGTTAAGGGATTTTGGTCATGAGATTAT
CAAAAAGGATCTTCACCTAGATCCTTTTAAATTAAAAATGAAGTTTTAAATCAATCTAAAGTATATATGA
GTAAACTTGGTCTGACAGTTACCAATGCTTAATCAGTGAGGCACCTATCTCAGCGATCTGTCTATTTCGT
TCATCCATAGTTGCCTGACTCCCCGTCGTGTAGATAACTACGATACGGGAGGGCTTACCATCTGGCCCCA
GTGCTGCAATGATACCGCGAGATCCACGCTCACCGGCTCCAGATTTATCAGCAATAAACCAGCCAGCCGG
AAGGGCCGAGCGCAGAAGTGGTCCTGCAACTTTATCCGCCTCCATCCAGTCTATTAATTGTTGCCGGGAA
GCTAGAGTAAGTAGTTCGCCAGTTAATAGTTTGCGCAACGTTGTTGCCATTGCTACAGGCATCGTGGTGT
CACGCTCGTCGTTTGGTATGGCTTCATTCAGCTCCGGTTCCCAACGATCAAGGCGAGTTACATGATCCCC
CATGTTGTGCAAAAAAGCGGTTAGCTCCTTCGGTCCTCCGATCGTTGTCAGAAGTAAGTTGGCCGCAGTG
TTATCACTCATGGTTATGGCAGCACTGCATAATTCTCTTACTGTCATGCCATCCGTAAGATGCTTTTCTG
TGACTGGTGAGTACTCAACCAAGTCATTCTGAGAATAGTGTATGCGGCGACCGAGTTGCTCTTGCCCGGC
GTCAATACGGGATAATACCGCGCCACATAGCAGAACTTTAAAAGTGCTCATCATTGGAAAACGTTCTTCG
GGGCGAAAACTCTCAAGGATCTTACCGCTGTTGAGATCCAGTTCGATGTAACCCACTCGTGCACCCAACT
GATCTTCAGCATCTTTTACTTTCACCAGCGTTTCTGGGTGAGCAAAAACAGGAAGGCAAAATGCCGCAAA
AAAGGGAATAAGGGCGACACGGAAATGTTGAATACTCATACTCTTCCTTTTTCAATATTATTGAAGCATT
TATCAGGGTTATTGTCTCATGAGCGGATACATATTTGAATGTATTTAGAAAAATAAACAAATAGGGGTTC
CGCGCACATTTCCCCGAAAAGTGCCACCTGACGTC
