>Addgene plasmid #138889 | pPD140 ZF43x12-Spaced-Mid_EYFP | depositor partial sequence | sequence record 268445 | ZF43x12-Spaced-Mid promoter
AGATCTGAATTCGGATCCAGAGTGAGGACTACCTATAGAAGTAAGAGTGAGGACAATCGTATACAAGTAG
ATCCAGAGTGAGGACTACCTATAGAAGTAAGAGTGAGGACAATCGTATACAAGTAGATCCAGAGTGAGGA
CTACCTATAGAAGTAAGAGTGAGGACAATCGTATACAAGTAGATCCCTCTAGAGGGAGATCCAGAGTGAG
GACTACCTATAGAAGTAAGAGTGAGGACAATCGTATACAAGTAGATCCAGAGTGAGGACTACCTATAGAA
GTAAGAGTGAGGACAATCGTATACAAGTAGATCCAGAGTGAGGACTACCTATAGAAGTAAGAGTGAGGAC
AATCGTATACAAGTAGATCCCTCTAGAGGGAGATCCCATGAAGAATCTGCTTAGGGTTAGGCGTTTTGCG
CTGCTTCGCGATGTACGGGCCAGATATACGATCCCTCTAGAGGGTATATAATGGGGGCCACTAGTCTACT
ACCAGAGCTCATCGCTAGC
